>Addgene plasmid #132700 | pBXNH3CA_MBP | addgene full sequence | sequence record 258939 | Addgene NGS Result
TTTTTATCGCAACTCTCTACTGTTTCTCCATACCCGTTTTTTGGGCTAACAGGAGGAATTAACCATGCAC
CATCATCATCACCATCATCATCATCATTTAGAAGTTTTGTTTCAAGGTCCAAGTAAAATCGAAGAAGGTA
AACTGGTAATCTGGATTAACGGCGATAAAGGCTATAACGGTCTCGCTGAAGTCGGTAAGAAATTCGAGAA
AGATACCGGAATTAAAGTCACCGTTGAGCATCCGGATAAACTGGAAGAGAAATTCCCACAGGTTGCGGCA
ACTGGCGATGGCCCTGACATTATCTTCTGGGCACACGACCGCTTTGGTGGCTACGCTCAATCTGGCCTGT
TGGCTGAAATCACCCCGGACAAAGCGTTCCAGGACAAGCTGTATCCGTTTACCTGGGATGCCGTACGTTA
CAACGGCAAGCTGATTGCTTACCCGATCGCTGTTGAAGCGTTATCGCTGATTTATAACAAAGATCTGCTG
CCGAACCCGCCAAAAACCTGGGAAGAGATCCCGGCGCTGGATAAAGAACTGAAAGCGAAAGGTAAGAGCG
CGCTGATGTTCAACCTGCAAGAACCGTACTTCACCTGGCCGCTGATTGCTGCTGACGGGGGTTATGCGTT
CAAGTATGAAAACGGCAAGTACGACATTAAAGACGTGGGCGTGGATAACGCTGGCGCGAAAGCGGGTCTG
ACCTTCCTGGTTGACCTGATTAAAAACAAACACATGAATGCAGACACCGATTACTCCATCGCAGAAGCTG
CCTTTAATAAAGGCGAAACAGCGATGACCATCAACGGCCCGTGGGCATGGTCCAACATCGACACCAGCAA
AGTGAATTATGGTGTAACGGTACTGCCGACCTTCAAGGGTCAACCATCCAAACCGTTCGTTGGCGTGCTG
AGCGCAGGTATTAACGCCGCCAGTCCGAACAAAGAGCTGGCAAAAGAGTTCCTCGAAAACTATCTGCTGA
CTGATGAAGGTCTGGAAGCGGTTAATAAAGACAAACCGCTGGGTGCCGTAGCGCTGAAGTCTTACGAGGA
AGAGTTGGCGAAAGATCCACGTATTGCCGCCACTATGGAAAACGCCCAGAAAGGTGAAATCATGCCGAAC
ATCCCGCAGATGTCCGCTTTCTGGTATGCCGTGCGTACTGCGGTGATCAACGCCGCCAGCGGTCGTCAGA
CTGTCGATGAAGCCCTGAAAGACGCGCAGACTCCGGGTAGCGCAGGTCTGAACGATATCTTCGAAGCTCA
GAAAATCGAATGGCACGAATAATAACTAGAACAAAAACTCATCTCAGAAGAGGATCTGAATAGCGCCGTC
GACCATCATCATCATCATCATTGAGTTTAAACGGTCTCCAGCTTGGCTGTTTTGGCGGATGAGAGAAGAT
TTTCAGCCTGATACAGATTAAATCAGAACGCAGAAGCGGTCTGATAAAACAGAATTTGCCTGGCGGCAGT
AGCGCGGTGGTCCCACCTGACCCCATGCCGAACTCAGAAGTGAAACGCCGTAGCGCCGATGGTAGTGTGG
GGTCTCCCCATGCGAGAGTAGGGAACTGCCAGGCATCAAATAAAACGAAAGGCTCAGTCGAAAGACTGGG
CCTTTCGTTTTATCTGTTGTTTGTCGGTGAACGCTCTCCTGAGTAGGACAAATCCGCCGGGAGCGGATTT
GAACGTTGCGAAGCAACGGCCCGGAGGGTGGCGGGCAGGACGCCCGCCATAAACTGCCAGGCATCAAATT
AAGCAGAAGGCCATCCTGACGGATGGCCTTTTTGCGTTTCTACAAACTCTTTTGTTTATTTTTCTAAATA
CATTCAAATATGTATCCGCTCATGAGACAATAACCCTGATAAATGCTTCAATAATATTGAAAAAGGAAGA
GTATGAGTATTCAACATTTCCGTGTCGCCCTTATTCCCTTTTTTGCGGCATTTTGCCTTCCTGTTTTTGC
TCACCCAGAAACGCTGGTGAAAGTAAAAGATGCTGAAGATCAGTTGGGTGCACGAGTGGGTTACATCGAA
CTGGATCTCAACAGCGGTAAGATCCTTGAGAGTTTTCGCCCCGAAGAACGTTTTCCAATGATGAGCACTT
TTAAAGTTCTGCTATGTGGCGCGGTATTATCCCGTGTTGACGCCGGGCAAGAGCAACTCGGTCGCCGCAT
ACACTATTCTCAGAATGACTTGGTTGAGTACTCACCAGTCACAGAAAAGCATCTTACGGATGGCATGACA
GTAAGAGAATTATGCAGTGCTGCCATAACCATGAGTGATAACACTGCGGCCAACTTACTTCTGACAACGA
TCGGAGGACCGAAGGAGCTAACCGCTTTTTTGCACAACATGGGGGATCATGTAACTCGCCTTGATCGTTG
GGAACCGGAGCTGAATGAAGCCATACCAAACGACGAGCGTGACACCACGATGCCTGTAGCAATGGCAACA
ACGTTGCGCAAACTATTAACTGGCGAACTACTTACTCTAGCTTCCCGGCAACAATTAATAGACTGGATGG
AGGCGGATAAAGTTGCAGGACCACTTCTGCGCTCGGCCCTTCCGGCTGGCTGGTTTATTGCTGATAAATC
TGGAGCCGGTGAGCGTGGGTCTCGCGGTATCATTGCAGCACTGGGGCCAGATGGTAAGCCCTCCCGTATC
GTAGTTATCTACACGACGGGGAGTCAGGCAACTATGGATGAACGAAATAGACAGATCGCTGAGATAGGTG
CCTCACTGATTAAGCATTGGTAACTGTCAGACCAAGTTTACTCATATATACTTTAGATTGATTTAAAACT
TCATTTTTAATTTAAAAGGATCTAGGTGAAGATCCTTTTTGATAATCTCATGACCAAAATCCCTTAACGT
GAGTTTTCGTTCCACTGAGCGTCAGACCCCGTAGAAAAGATCAAAGGATCTTCTTGAGATCCTTTTTTTC
TGCGCGTAATCTGCTGCTTGCAAACAAAAAAACCACCGCTACCAGCGGTGGTTTGTTTGCCGGATCAAGA
GCTACCAACTCTTTTTCCGAAGGTAACTGGCTTCAGCAGAGCGCAGATACCAAATACTGTCCTTCTAGTG
TAGCCGTAGTTAGGCCACCACTTCAAGAACTCTGTAGCACCGCCTACATACCTCGCTCTGCTAATCCTGT
TACCAGTGGCTGCTGCCAGTGGCGATAAGTCGTGTCTTACCGGGTTGGACTCAAGACGATAGTTACCGGA
TAAGGCGCAGCGGTCGGGCTGAACGGGGGGTTCGTGCACACAGCCCAGCTTGGAGCGAACGACCTACACC
GAACTGAGATACCTACAGCGTGAGCTATGAGAAAGCGCCACGCTTCCCGAAGGGAGAAAGGCGGACAGGT
ATCCGGTAAGCGGCAGGGTCGGAACAGGAGAGCGCACGAGGGAGCTTCCAGGGGGAAACGCCTGGTATCT
TTATAGTCCTGTCGGGTTTCGCCACCTCTGACTTGAGCGTCGATTTTTGTGATGCTCGTCAGGGGGGCGG
AGCCTATGGAAAAACGCCAGCAACGCGGCCTTTTTACGGTTCCTGGCCTTTTGCTGGCCTTTTGCTCACA
TGTTCTTTCCTGCGTTATCCCCTGATTCTGTGGATAACCGTATTACCGCCTTTGAGTGAGCTGATACCGC
TCGCCGCAGCCGAACGACCGAGCGCAGCGAGTCAGTGAGCGAGGAAGCGGAAGTGCCCCTGATGCGGTAT
TTTCTCCTTACGCATCTGTGCGGTATTTCACACCGCATATGGTGCACTCTCAGTACAATCTGCTCTGATG
CCGCATAGTTAAGCCAGTATACACTCCGCTATCGCTACGTGACTGGGTCATGGCTGCGCCCCGACACCCG
CCAACACCCGCTGACGCGCCCTGACGGGCTTGTCTGCTCCCGGCATCCGCTTACAGACAAGCTGTGACCG
TCTCCGGGAGCTGCATGTGTCAGAGGTTTTCACCGTCATCACCGAAACGCGCGAGGCAGCAGATCAATTC
GCGCGCGAAGGCGAAGCGGCATGCATAATGTGCCTGTCAAATGGACGAAGCAGGGATTCTGCAAACCCTA
TGCTACTCCGTCAAGCCGTCAATTGTCTGATTCGTTACCAATTATGACAACTTGACGGCTACATCATTCA
CTTTTTCTTCACAACCGGCACGGAACTCGCTCGGGCTGGCCCCGGTGCATTTTTTAAATACCCGCGAGAA
ATAGAGTTGATCGTCAAAACCAACATTGCGACCGACGGTGGCGATAGGCATCCGGGTGGTGCTCAAAAGC
AGCTTCGCCTGGCTGATACGTTGGTCCTCGCGCCAGCTTAAGACGCTAATCCCTAACTGCTGGCGGAAAA
GATGTGACAGACGCGACGGCGACAAGCAAACATGCTGTGCGACGCTGGCGATATCAAAATTGCTGTCTGC
CAGGTGATCGCTGATGTACTGACAAGCCTCGCGTACCCGATTATCCATCGGTGGATGGAGCGACTCGTTA
ATCGCTTCCATGCGCCGCAGTAACAATTGCTCAAGCAGATTTATCGCCAGCAGCTCCGAATAGCGCCCTT
CCCCTTGCCCGGCGTTAATGATTTGCCCAAACAGGTCGCTGAAATGCGGCTGGTGCGCTTCATCCGGGCG
AAAGAACCCCGTATTGGCAAATATTGACGGCCAGTTAAGCCATTCATGCCAGTAGGCGCGCGGACGAAAG
TAAACCCACTGGTGATACCATTCGCGAGCCTCCGGATGACGACCGTAGTGATGAATCTCTCCTGGCGGGA
ACAGCAAAATATCACCCGGTCGGCAAACAAATTCTCGTCCCTGATTTTTCACCACCCCCTGACCGCGAAT
GGTGAGATTGAGAATATAACCTTTCATTCCCAGCGGTCGGTCGATAAAAAAATCGAGATAACCGTTGGCC
TCAATCGGCGTTAAACCCGCCACCAGATGGGCATTAAACGAGTATCCCGGCAGCAGGGGATCATTTTGCG
CTTCAGCCATACTTTTCATACTCCCGCCATTCAGAGAAGAAACCAATTGTCCATATTGCATCAGACATTG
CCGTCACTGCGTCTTTTACTGGCACTTCTCGCTAACCAAACCGGTAACCCCGCTTATTAAAAGCATTCTG
TAACAAAGCGGGACCAAAGCCATGACAAAAACGCGTAACAAAAGTGTCTATAATCACGGCAGAAAAGTCC
ACATTGATTATTTGCACGGCGTCACACTTTGCTATGCCATAGCATTTTTATCCATAAGATTAGCGGATCC
TACCTGACGC
Features (pLannotate 1.2.2; 13 found; start..end, strand, type, name):
    125..1222    +  CDS            MBP: maltose binding protein from E. coli; malE (mutated); This version of the gene does not encode a signal sequence, so MBP will remain in the cytosol.
   1238..1279    +  CDS            AviTag™ (fragment): peptide tag that allows for enzymatic biotinylation
   1334..1351    +  CDS            capTEV™ (fragment): composite tag for in vivo biotinylation, TEV protease cleavage, and 6xHis tagging
   1458..1573    +  ncRNA          5S rRNA: Accession: RF00001 - 5S ribosomal RNA
   1577..1663    +  terminator     rrnB T1 terminator: Escherichia coli rrnB; transcription terminator T1 from the E. coli rrnB gene
   1755..1782    +  terminator     rrnB T2 terminator: transcription terminator T2 from the E. coli rrnB gene
   1801..1892    +  promoter       AmpR promoter: bla
   1893..2753    +  CDS            AmpR: β-lactamase; bla; confers resistance to ampicillin, carbenicillin, and related antibiotics
   2924..3512    +  rep_origin     ori: high-copy-number ColE1/pMB1/pBR322/pUC origin of replication
   3698..3838    -  misc_feature   bom: basis of mobility region from pBR322
   3940..3980    -  CDS            rop (fragment): Rop protein, which maintains plasmids at low copy number; rop
   4102..4980    -  CDS            araC: L-arabinose regulatory protein; araC
   5126..31      +  promoter       araBAD promoter (across the origin): araBAD; promoter of the L-arabinose operon of E. coli; the araC regulatory gene is transcribed in the opposite direction (Guzman et al., 1995)
