[The description below was written by a language model from this plasmid's Addgene catalogue record and pLannotate feature annotations shown in this document.]
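Description:
pBXNH3CA_MBP is a bacterial expression plasmid built on the pBXNH3CA backbone that produces Avi-tagged maltose binding protein in E. coli. The 5,260-nt sequence record carries a ColE1/pMB1-type origin together with the pBR322 bom region and only a fragment of rop. The catalogue lists the plasmid as low copy, whereas the generic annotation of the origin calls it high-copy, so the record is not fully consistent on this point. Selection is by ampicillin through the β-lactamase gene driven by its own promoter.

Expression is controlled by the arabinose system. The araBAD (pBAD) promoter spans the sequence origin, and the divergently transcribed araC regulator sits directly upstream, allowing tight repression and L-arabinose-inducible transcription. The insert is E. coli malE, annotated as a mutated version lacking the signal sequence, so MBP should stay in the cytosol rather than being exported to the periplasm. According to the catalogue, the backbone supplies an N-terminal His tag for affinity purification and a C-terminal Avi tag, a short peptide that can be enzymatically biotinylated by BirA. The feature table detects the AviTag immediately downstream of MBP, along with a short match to a composite biotinylation/TEV/His tag, but it does not separately annotate the N-terminal His tag. Transcription ends at the rrnB T1 and T2 terminators, preceded by a 5S rRNA segment. The insert was cloned between BspQI sites, which are retained.

The stated purpose is to provide biotinylatable MBP as a positive control in ELISA, in the context of workflows for generating synthetic nanobodies.
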