Addgene plasmid #132700: pBXNH3CA_MBP
Purpose: expresses Avi-tagged MBP in E.coli, to use as positive control in ELISA
Depositing lab: Markus Seeger. Depositing organization: University of Zurich. Publication: Generation of synthetic nanobodies against delicate proteins. Zimmermann I, Egloff P, Hutter CAJ, Kuhn BT, Brauer P, Newstead S, Dawson RJP, Geertsma ER, Seeger MA. Nat Protoc. 2020 Apr 8. pii: 10.1038/s41596-020-0304-x. doi: 10.1038/s41596-020-0304-x. PubMed 32269381.
Backbone
  Vector backbone: pBXNH3CA
  Vector type: Bacterial Expression
Growth in bacteria
  Bacterial resistance: Ampicillin, 100 μg/mL
  Growth temperature: 37°C
  Growth strain: DH5alpha
  Copy number: Low Copy
Gene/Insert
  Gene/Insert name: Maltose binding Protein
  Species: Escherichia coli
  Promoter: pBAD
  Tag / fusion protein: His (N terminal on backbone); Avi (C terminal on backbone)
  Cloning method: Restriction Enzyme; 5′ cloning site BspQI (not destroyed); 3′ cloning site BspQI (not destroyed)
  Sequencing primers: 5′ ATGCCATAGCATTTTTATCC; 3′ GATTTAATCTGTATCAGG
Terms and licenses: Academic/Nonprofit Terms; Industry Terms: Not Available to Industry
How to cite: pBXNH3CA_MBP was a gift from Markus Seeger (Addgene plasmid # 132700 ; http://n2t.net/addgene:132700 ; RRID:Addgene_132700)
